>Addgene plasmid #63893 | Luc-Nanog-3'UTR | addgene full sequence | sequence record 160207 | Addgene NGS Result
AGCGCTGCCGGCACCTGTCCTACGAGTTGCATGATAAAGAAGACAGTCATAAGTGCGGCGACGATAGTCA
TGCCCCGCGCCCACCGGAAGGAGCTGACTGGGTTGAAGGCTCTCAAGGGCATCGGTCGACGGATCCTTAT
CGATTTTACCACATTTGTAGAGGTTTTACTTGCTTTAAAAAACCTCCCACACCTCCCCCTGAACCTGAAA
CATAAAATGAATGCAATTGTTGTTGTTAACTTGTTTATTGCAGCTTATAATGGTTACAAATAAAGCAATA
GCATCACAAATTTCACAAATAAAGCATTTTTTTCACTGCATTCTAGTTGTGGTTTGTCCAAACTCATCAA
TGTATCTTATCATGTCTGCTCGAAGCGGCCGGCCGCCCCGACTCTAGATCACCACTTTGTACAAGAAAGC
TGGGTCGGCGCGCCCACCCTTTCAGGAGGCAAAGATAAGTGGGCAGATCTCTGAGTTCAAGGCCAGGCTG
GTCTGCAGAGCTAGTTCAAAGACAATTAGAGCTATGCAGAGAAACCCTGTCTTGATAAACAAAGAGCAAA
TAATAATTAAAAAAATAAACCAGGGGCTGGTGAGATGGCTCAGTGGATAAGAGCACCCGACTGCTCTTCC
GAAGGTCAGGAGTTCAAATCCCAGCAACCACATGGTGGCTCACAACCATACGTAACAAGATCTGACGCCC
TCTTCTGGAGTGTCTGAAGACAGCTACAGTGTACTTACATATAATGAATAAATAAATCTTTAAAAAAAAT
ATGAAAATATTTGGAAGAAGGAAGGAACCTGGCTTTGCCCTGACTTTAAGCCCAGATGTTGCGTAAGTCT
CATATTTCACCTGGTGGAGTCACAGAGTAGTTCAGGAATAATTCCAAGGCTTGTGGGGTGCTAAAATGCG
CATGGCTTTCCCTAGTGGCTTCCAAATTCACCTCCAAATCACTGGCAGAGAAGTTTTGCTGCAACTGTAC
GTAAGGCTGCAGAAAGTCCTCCCCGAAGTTATGGAGCGGAGCAGCATTCCAAGGCTGGCCGTTCCAGGAC
TGAGCGGTCCAGGCCTGGCTGCTCCAAGTTGGGTTGGTCCAGGTCTGGTTGTTCCAAGTTGGGTTGGTCC
AGGTCTGGCTGCTCCAAGTTGGGTTGGTCCAAGTCTGGCTGCCCCACATGGAAAGGCTTCCAGATGCGTT
CACCAGATAGCCCTGGGGATAGCTGCAATGGATGCTGGGATACTCCACTGGTGCTGAGCCCTTCTGAATC
AGACCATTGCTAGTCTTCAACCACTGGTTTTTCTGCCACCGCTTGCACTTATCCTTTGGTTGGTGAAGGG
GGCGGCCGCGGAGCCTGCTTTTTTGTACAAACTTGTGATCTAGAATTACACGGCGATCTTTCCGCCCTTC
TTGGCCTTTATGAGGATCTCTCTGATTTTTCTTGCGTCGAGTTTTCCGGTAAGACCTTTCGGTACTTCGT
CCACAAACACAACTCCTCCGCGCAACTTTTTCGCGGTTGTTACTTGACTGGCGACGTAATCCACGATCTC
TTTTTCCGTCATCGTCTTTCCGTGCTCCAAAACAACAACGGCGGCGGGAAGTTCACCGGCGTCATCGTCG
GGAAGACCTGCGACACCTGCGTCGAAGATGTTGGGGTGTTGGAGCAAGATGGATTCCAATTCAGCGGGAG
CCACCTGATAGCCTTTGTACTTAATCAGAGACTTCAGGCGGTCAACGATGAAGAAGTGTTCGTCTTCGTC
CCAGTAAGCTATGTCTCCAGAATGTAGCCATCCATCCTTGTCAATCAAGGCGTTGGTCGCTTCCGGATTG
TTTACATAACCGGACATAATCATAGGACCTCTCACACACAGTTCGCCTCTTTGATTAACGCCCAGCGTTT
TCCCGGTATCCAGATCCACAACCTTCGCTTCAAAAAATGGAACAACTTTACCGACCGCGCCCGGTTTATC
ATCCCCCTCGGGTGTAATCAGAATAGCTGATGTAGTCTCAGTGAGCCCATATCCTTGCCTGATACCTGGC
AGATGGAACCTCTTGGCAACCGCTTCCCCGACTTCCTTAGAGAGGGGAGCGCCACCAGAAGCAATTTCGT
GTAAATTAGATAAATCGTATTTGTCAATCAGAGTGCTTTTGGCGAAGAAGGAGAATAGGGTTGGCACCAG
CAGCGCACTTTGAATCTTGTAATCCTGAAGGCTCCTCAGAAACAGCTCTTCTTCAAATCTATACATTAAG
ACGACTCGAAATCCACATATCAAATATCCGAGTGTAGTAAACATTCCAAAACCGTGATGGAATGGAACAA
CACTTAAAATCGCAGTATCCGGAATGATTTGATTGCCAAAAATAGGATCTCTGGCATGCGAGAATCTCAC
GCAGGCAGTTCTATGAGGCAGAGCGACACCTTTAGGCAGACCAGTAGATCCAGAGGAGTTCATGATCAGT
GCAATTGTCTTGTCCCTATCGAAGGACTCTGGCACAAAATCGTATTCATTAAAACCGGGAGGTAGATGAG
ATGTGACGAACGTGTACATCGACTGAAATCCCTGGTAATCCGTTTTAGAATCCATGATAATAATTTTTTG
GATGATTGGGAGCTTTTTTTGCACGTTCAAAATTTTTTGCAACCCCTTTTTGGAAACGAACACCACGGTA
GGCTGCGAAATGCCCATACTGTTGAGCAATTCACGTTCATTATAAATGTCGTTCGCGGGCGCAACTGCAA
CTCCGATAAATAACGCGCCCAACACCGGCATAAAGAATTGAAGAGAGTTTTCACTGCATACGACGATTCT
GTGATTTGTATTCAGCCCATATCGTTTCATAGCTTCTGCCAACCGAACGGACATTTCGAAGTACTCAGCG
TAAGTGATGTCCACCTCGATATGTGCATCTGTAAAAGCAATTGTTCCAGGAACCAGGGCGTATCTCTTCA
TAGCCTTATGCAGTTGCTCTCCAGCGGTTCCATCTTCCAGCGGATAGAATGGCGCCGGGCCTTTCTTTAT
GTTTTTGGCGTCTTCCATGGTGGCTTTACCAACAGTACCGGAATGCCAAGCTTTTAAGCGGGTCGCTGCA
GGGTCGCTCGGTGTTCGAGGCCACACGCGTCACCTTAATATGCGAAGTGGACCTGGGACCGCGCCGCCCC
GACTGCATCTGCGTGTTCGAATTCGCCAATGACAAGACGCTGGGCGGGGTTTGTGTCATCATAGAACTAA
AGACATGCAAATATATTTCTTCCGGGGACACCGCCAGCAAACGCGAGCAACGGGCCACGGGGATGAAGCA
GCTGCGCCACTCCCTGAAGCTCCTGCAGTCCCTCGCGCCTCCGGGTGACAAGATAGTGTACCTGTGCCCC
GTCCTGGTGTTTGTCGCCCAACGGACGCTCCGCGTCAGCCGCGTGACCCGGCTCGTCCCGCAGAAGGTCT
CCGGTAATATCACCGCAGTCGTGCGGATGCTCCAGAGCCTGTCCACGTATACGGTCCCCATGGAGCCTAG
GACCCAGCGAGCCCGTCGCCGCCGCGGCGGCGCCGCCCGGGGGTCTGCGAGCAGACCGAAAAGGTCACAC
TCTGGGGCGCGCGACCCGCCCGAGTCAGCGGCCCGCCAGTTACCACCCGCCGACCAAACCCCCGCCTCCA
CGGAGGGCGGGGGGGTGCTTAAGAGGATCGCGGCGCTCTTCTGCGTGCCCGTGGCCACCAAGACCAAACC
CCGAGCCGCCTCCGAATGAGAGTGTTTCGTTCCTTCCCCCTCCCCCCGCGTCAGACAAACCCTAACCACC
GCTTAAGCGGCCCCCGCGAGGTCCGAAGACTCATTTAGATCTCGAGCCCGGGCTAGCACGCGTAAGAGCT
CGGTACCTATCGATAGAGAAATGTTCTGGCACCTGCACTTGCACTGGGGACAGCCTATTTTGCTAGTTTG
TTTTGTTTCGTTTTGTTTTGATGGAGAGCGTATGTTAGTACTATCGATTCACACAAAAAACCAACACACA
GATGTAATGAAAATAAAGATATTTTATTGCGGCCGCTCCAAGTACCTCCCGTACCTTAATATTACTTACT
TATCATGGTAGCTTGGGCTGGCGTAATAGCGAAGAGGCCCGCACCGATCGCCCTTCCCAACAGTTGCGCA
GCCTGAATGGCGAATGGCAAATTGTAAGCGTTAATATTTTGTTAAAATTCGCGTTAAATTTTTGTTAAAT
CAGCTCATTTTTTAACCAATAGGCCGAAATCGGCAAAATCCCTTATAAATCAAAAGAATAGACCGAGATA
GGGT
[37 nt withheld, positions 4275-4311]
AAAGAACGTGGACTCCAACGTCAAAGG
[49 nt withheld, positions 4339-4387]
T
[91 nt withheld, positions 4389-4479]
G
[124 nt withheld, positions 4481-4604]
CAGGTGGCACTTTTCGGGGAAATGTGCGCGGAACCCCTATTTGTTTATTTTTCTAAATACATTCAAATAT
GTATCCGCTCATGAGACAATAACCCTGATAAATGCTTCAATAATATTGAAAAAGGAAGAGTATGAGTATT
CAACATTTCCGTGTCGCCCTTATTCCCTTTTTTGCGGCATTTTGCCTTCCTGTTTTTGCTCACCCAGAAA
CGCTGGTGAAAGTAAAAGATGCTGAAGATCAGTTGGGTGCACGAGTGGGTTACATCGAACTGGATCTCAA
CAGCGGTAAGATCCTTGAGAGTTTTCGCCCCGAAGAACGTTTTCCAATGATGAGCACTTTTAAAGTTCTG
CTATGTGGCGCGGTATTATCCCGTATTGACGCCGGGCAAGAGCAACTCGGTCGCCGCATACACTATTCTC
AGAATGACTTGGTTGAGTACTCACCAGTCACAGAAAAGCATCTTACGGATGGCATGACAGTAAGAGAATT
ATGCAGTGCTGCCATAACCATGAGTGATAACACTGCGGCCAACTTACTTCTGACAACGATCGGAGGACCG
AAGGAGCTAACCGCTTTTTTGCACAACATGGGGGATCATGTAACTCGCCTTGATCGTTGGGAACCGGAGC
TGAATGAAGCCATACCAAACGACGAGCGTGACACCACGATGCCTGTAGCAATGGCAACAACGTTGCGCAA
ACTATTAACTGGCGAACTACTTACTCTAGCTTCCCGGCAACAATTAATAGACTGGATGGAGGCGGATAAA
GTTGCAGGACCACTTCTGCGCTCGGCCCTTCCGGCTGGCTGGTTTATTGCTGATAAATCTGGAGCCGGTG
AGCGTGGGTCTCGCGGTATCATTGCAGCACTGGGGCCAGATGGTAAGCCCTCCCGTATCGTAGTTATCTA
CACGACGGGGAGTCAGGCAACTATGGATGAACGAAATAGACAGATCGCTGAGATAGGTGCCTCACTGATT
AAGCATTGGTAACTGTCAGACCAAGTTTACTCATATATACTTTAGATTGATTTAAAACTTCATTTTTAAT
TTAAAAGGATCTAGGTGAAGATCCTTTTTGATAATCTCATGACCAAAATCCCTTAACGTGAGTTTTCGTT
CCACTGAGCGTCAGACCCCGTAGAAAAGATCAAAGGATCTTCTTGAGATCCTTTTTTTCTGCGCGTAATC
TGCTGCTTGCAAACAAAAAAACCACCGCTACCAGCGGTGGTTTGTTTGCCGGATCAAGAGCTACCAACTC
TTTTTCCGAAGGTAACTGGCTTCAGCAGAGCGCAGATACCAAATACTGTTCTTCTAGTGTAGCCGTAGTT
AGGCCACCACTTCAAGAACTCTGTAGCACCGCCTACATACCTCGCTCTGCTAATCCTGTTACCAGTGGCT
GCTGCCAGTGGCGATAAGTCGTGTCTTACCGGGTTGGACTCAAGACGATAGTTACCGGATAAGGCGCAGC
GGTCGGGCTGAACGGGGGGTTCGTGCACACAGCCCAGCTTGGAGCGAACGACCTACACCGAACTGAGATA
CCTACAGCGTGAGCTATGAGAAAGCGCCACGCTTCCCGAAGGGAGAAAGGCGGACAGGTATCCGGTAAGC
GGCAGGGTCGGAACAGGAGAGCGCACGAGGGAGCTTCCAGGGGGAAACGCCTGGTATCTTTATAGTCCTG
TCGGGTTTCGCCACCTCTGACTTGAGCGTCGATTTTTGTGATGCTCGTCAGGGGGGCGGAGCCTATGGAA
AAACGCCAGCAACGCGGCCTTTTTACGGTTCCTGGCCTTTTGCTGGCCTTTTGCTCACATGTTCTTTCCT
GCGTTATCCCCTGATTCTGTGGATAACCGTATTACCGCCTTTGAGTGAGCTGATACCGCTCGCCGCAGCC
GAACGACCGAGCGCAGCGAGTCAGTGAGCGAGGAAGCGGAAG
Features (pLannotate 1.2.2; 15 found; start..end, strand, type, name):
    147..215     +  CDS            large T antigen (fragment): large T antigen from SV40 (simian virus 40)
    238..359     +  polyA_signal   SV40 poly(A) signal: SV40 polyadenylation signal
    401..425     +  protein_bind   attB2: mutant version of attB; recombination site for the Gateway® BP reaction BP Clonase™
    843..1310    -  CDS            Nanog (fragment): NANOG_MOUSE - Also known as Ecat4, Enk. Experimental evidence at protein level: Swiss-Prot protein existence level 1. Transcription regulator involved in inner cell mass and embryonic stem (ES) cells proliferation and self-renewal (PubMed:25825768). Imposes pluripotency on ES cells and prevents their differentiation towards extraembryonic endoderm and trophectoderm lineages. Blocks bone morphogenetic protein-induced mesoderm differentiation of ES cells by physically interacting with SMAD1 and interfering with the recruitment of coactivators to the active SMAD transcriptional complexes. Acts as
   1342..1366    -  protein_bind   attB1: mutant version of attB; recombination site for the Gateway® BP reaction BP Clonase™
   1376..3028    -  CDS            luciferase: firefly luciferase; luc+; enhanced luc+ version of the luciferase gene
   3064..3815    -  promoter       HSV TK promoter: herpes simplex virus thymidine kinase promoter
   3865..3956    -  misc_feature   pause site: RNA polymerase II transcriptional pause signal from the human α2 globin gene
   3970..4018    -  polyA_signal   poly(A) signal: synthetic polyadenylation signal
   4077..4144    +  CDS            lacZα (fragment): LacZα fragment of β-galactosidase; lacZ fragment
   4176..4604    -  rep_origin     f1 ori (sequence partly withheld): f1 bacteriophage origin of replication; arrow indicates direction of (+) strand synthesis
   4631..4735    +  promoter       AmpR promoter: bla
   4736..5596    +  CDS            AmpR: β-lactamase; bla; confers resistance to ampicillin, carbenicillin, and related antibiotics
   5767..6355    +  rep_origin     ori: high-copy-number ColE1/pMB1/pBR322/pUC origin of replication
   6535..131     -  CDS            TcR (fragment) (across the origin): tetracycline efflux protein; tet; confers resistance to tetracycline
