[The description below was written by a language model from this plasmid's Addgene catalogue record and pLannotate feature annotations shown in this document.]
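Description:
Luc-Nanog-3'UTR is a mammalian expression reporter plasmid built on a Promega pGL3-Control backbone that was first adapted for Gateway cloning by placing a recombination cassette at the XbaI site downstream of the luciferase gene. It is propagated in E. coli as a high-copy plasmid through a ColE1/pUC-type origin and selected with ampicillin via the β-lactamase gene. An f1 phage origin is also present. Small lacZα, tetracycline-resistance and SV40 large T fragments in the annotation appear to be non-functional vector remnants.

The payload is the firefly luc+ coding sequence followed immediately by an attB1 site, the mouse Nanog insert of about 1.3 kb, and an attB2 site, so that the Nanog sequence becomes part of the luciferase transcript after the stop codon. The insert is catalogued as the wild-type Nanog 3'UTR, although the annotation also detects a fragment of Nanog coding sequence at its luciferase-proximal end, suggesting the cloned segment includes some terminal coding region as well. The feature table places an HSV thymidine kinase promoter upstream of luciferase, rather than the SV40 promoter expected for pGL3-Control, and the record does not explain this difference. A synthetic poly(A) signal and a transcriptional pause site upstream of the promoter limit read-through from the backbone. An SV40 poly(A) signal lies beyond the insert but is annotated on the opposite strand to luciferase. The sequenced record is also slightly shorter than the catalogued total size.

The construct reports post-transcriptional regulation acting through the Nanog 3'UTR, with luciferase activity as the readout. The associated work concerns miR-34 microRNAs in somatic cell reprogramming.
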