Addgene plasmid #63893: Luc-Nanog-3'UTR
Purpose: Luciferase reporter of mouse wildtype Nanog 3'UTR
Depositing lab: Lin He. Depositing organization: University of California, Berkeley. Publication: miR-34 miRNAs provide a barrier for somatic cell reprogramming. Choi YJ, Lin CP, Ho JJ, He X, Okada N, Bu P, Zhong Y, Kim SY, Bennett MJ, Chen C, Ozturk A, Hicks GG, Hannon GJ, He L. Nat Cell Biol. 2011 Oct 23;13(11):1353-60. doi: 10.1038/ncb2366. PubMed 22020437.
Backbone
  Vector backbone: pGL3-Control
  Backbone manufacturer: Promega
  Backbone size w/o insert (bp): 5256
  Total vector size (bp): 6563
  Modifications to backbone: att L1 and L2 cassette were first cloned to XbaI site for Gateway cloning
  Vector type: Mammalian Expression
Growth in bacteria
  Bacterial resistance: Ampicillin, 100 μg/mL
  Growth temperature: 37°C
  Growth strain: Top10
  Copy number: High Copy
Gene/Insert
  Gene/Insert name: Nanog homeobox (alt name: ENK; ecat4; 2410002E02Rik)
  Species: M. musculus (mouse)
  Insert size (bp): 1307
  GenBank ID: 71950 NM_028016.3
  Entrez Gene: Nanog (a.k.a. 2410002E02Rik, ENK, Stm1, ecat4)
  Cloning method: Gateway Cloning
  Sequencing primers: 5′ GLprimer2; 3′ RVprimer4
Terms and licenses: Academic/Nonprofit Terms; Industry Terms: Not Available to Industry
Depositor comments: Addgene's quality control sequence with EBV-rev primer shows a single bp mismatch with the available reference sequence.
How to cite: Luc-Nanog-3'UTR was a gift from Lin He (Addgene plasmid # 63893 ; http://n2t.net/addgene:63893 ; RRID:Addgene_63893)
