>Addgene plasmid #63893 | Luc-Nanog-3'UTR | depositor partial sequence | sequence record 106712 | Nanog 3'UTR
AACCAAAGGATGAAGTGCAAGCGGTGGCAGAAAAACCAGTGGTTGAAGACTAGCAATGGTCTGATTCAGG
TAACAAGATGTTTTCTCTGCTTTCCTTTTTCCCCCTCCATCTTACCATCTTATTTTATGTGTCTGTGCCG
TGTGTGTGTGTGTGTGTGTGTGTGTGGCTGACCTATGGCTGTTGGGTATGGATCCCAGATTTCCTGTAAG
AGCAGTCAGTGGCTCTGCCTTTGCTTCCCAGTGTCATCCTGATCCATCTATGTCCATTAGTCCTGTCCCT
TTCCCATCCCTCTTCCTCCACGCACTCTTTCTTGTGATCTTTGGTTCTTTGAGGCAGGCTCTCTCTATGT
AGCCCTGGCAGTCAGAGATCTGCCTGCCTAGTCTCAGGAGTGCTGGGGTTAACGGCCTGTGCGGCCATGC
TAATCTTTTCAGTATTTCTGCAGTTTACATCTTTAGAGTCCCCTTTTCACTCATTGCATTAATCACCTCT
TTCAGAAGGGCTCAGCACCAGTGGAGTATCCCAGCATCCATTGCAGCTATCCCCAGGGCTATCTGGTGAA
CGCATCTGGAAGCCTTTCCATGTGGGGCAGCCAGACTTGGACCAACCCAACTTGGAGCAGCCAGACCTGG
ACCAACCCAACTTGGAACAACCAGACCTGGACCAACCCAACTTGGAGCAGCCAGGCCTGGACCGCTCAGT
CCTGGAACGGCCAGCCTTGGAATGCTGCTCCGCTCCATAACTTCGGGGAGGACTTTCTGCAGCCTTACGT
ACAGTTGCAGCAAAACTTCTCTGCCAGTGATTTGGAGGTGAATTTGGAAGCCACTAGGGAAAGCCATGCG
CATTTTAGCACCCCACAAGCCTTGGAATTATTCCTGAACTACTCTGTGACTCCACCAGGTGAAATATGAG
ACTTACGCAACATCTGGGCTTAAAGTCAGGGCAAAGCCAGGTTCCTTCCTTCTTCCAAATATTTTCATAT
TTTTTTTAAAGATTTATTTATTCATTATATGTAAGTACACTGTAGCTGTCTTCAGACACTCCAGAAGAGG
GCGTCAGATCTTGTTACGTATGGTTGTGAGCCACCATGTGGTTGCTGGGATTTGAACTCCTGACCTTCGG
AAGAGCAGTCGGGTGCTCTTATCCACTGAGCCATCTCACCAGCCCCTGGTTTATTTTTTTAATTATTATT
TGCTTTTTGTTTATCAAGACAGGGTTTCTCTGCATAGCTCTAATTGTCTTTGAACTAGCTCTGCAGACCA
GCCTGGCCTTGAACTCAGAGATCTGCCCACTTATCTTTGCCTCCTGA
