>Addgene plasmid #63893 | Luc-Nanog-3'UTR | addgene partial sequence | sequence record 115837 | RVprimer3 5'-CTAGCAAAATAGGCTGTCCC-3'
TCTATCGATAGGTACCGAGCTCTTACGCGTGCTAGCCCGGGCTCGAGATCTAAATGAGTCTTCGGACCTC
GCGGGGGCCGCTTAAGCGGTGGTTAGGGTTTGTCTGACGCGGGGGGAGGGGGAAGGAACGAAACACTCTC
ATTCGGAGGCGGCTCGGGGTTTGGTCTTGGTGGCCACGGGCACGCAGAAGAGCGCCGCGATCCTCTTAAG
CACCCCCCCGCCCTCCGTGGAGGCGGGGGTTTGGTCGGCGGGTGGTAACTGGCGGGCCGCTGACTCGGGC
GGGTCGCGCGCCCCAGAGTGTGACCTTTTCGGTCTGCTCGCAGACCCCCGGGCGGCGCCGCCGCGGCGGC
GACGGGCTCGCTGGGTCCTAGGCTCCATGGGGACCGTATACGTGGACAGGCTCTGGAGCATCCGCACGAC
TGCGGTGATATTACCGGAGACCTTCTGCGGGACGAGCCGGGTCACGCGGCTGACGCGGAGCG
