>Addgene plasmid #63893 | Luc-Nanog-3'UTR | addgene partial sequence | sequence record 115838 | LucNRev 5'-CCTTATGCAGTTGCTCTCC-3'
GGGCCTTTCTTTATGTTTTTGGCGTCTTCCATGGTGGCTTTACCAACAGTACCGGAATGCCAAGCTTTTA
AGCGGGTCGCTGCAGGGTCGCTCGGTGTTCGAGGCCACACGCGTCACCTTAATATGCGAAGTGGACCTGG
GACCGCGCCGCCCCGACTGCATCTGCGTGTTCGAATTCGCCAATGACAAGACGCTGGGCGGGGTTTGTGT
CATCATAGAACTAAAGACATGCAAATATATTTCTTCCGGGGACACCGCCAGCAAACGCGAGCAACGGGCC
ACGGGGATGAAGCAGCTGCGCCACTCCCTGAAGCTCCTGCAGTCCCTCGCGCCTCCGGGTGACAAGATAG
TGTACCTGTGCCCCGTCCTGGTGTTTGTCGCCCAACGGACGCTCCGCGTCAGCCGCGTGACCCGGCTCGT
CCCGCAGAAGGTCTCCGGTAATATCACCGCAGTCGTGCGGATGCTCCAGAGCCTGTCCACGTATACGGTC
CCCATGGAGCCTAGGACCCAGCGAGCCCGTCGCCGCCGCGGCGGCGCCGCCCGGGGGTCTGCGAGCAGAC
CGAAAAGGTCACACTCTGGGGCGCGCGACCCGCCCGAGTCAGCGGCCCGCCAGTTACCACCCGCCGACCA
AACCCCCGCCTCCACGGAGGGCGGGGGGGTGCTTAAGAGGATCGCGGCGCTCTTCTGCGTGCCCGTGGCC
ACCAAGACCAAACCCCGAGCCGCCTCCGAATGAGAGTGTTTCGTTCCTTCCCCCTCCCCCCGCGTCAGAC
AAACCCTAACCAC
