>Addgene plasmid #63893 | Luc-Nanog-3'UTR | addgene partial sequence | sequence record 117051 | EBV-rev 5'-GTGGTTTGTCCAAACTCATC-3'
CGGCCGGCCGCCCCGACTCTAGATCACCACTTTGTACAAGAAAGCTGGGTCGGCGCGCCCACCCTTTCAG
GAGGCAAAGATAAGTGGGCAGATCTCTGAGTTCAAGGCCAGGCTGGTCTGCAGAGCTAGTTCAAAGACAA
TTAGAGCTATGCAGAGAAACCCTGTCTTGATAAACAAAGAGCAAATAATAATTAAAAAAATAAACCAGGG
GCTGGTGAGATGGCTCAGTGGATAAGAGCACCCGACTGCTCTTCCGAAGGTCAGGAGTTCAAATCCCAGC
AACCACATGGTGGCTCACAACCATACGTAACAAGATCTGACGCCCTCTTCTGGAGTGTCTGAAGACAGCT
ACAGTGTACTTACATATAATGAATAAATAAATCTTTAAAAAAAATATGAAAATATTTGGAAGAAGGAAGG
AACCTGGCTTTGCCCTGACTTTAAGCCCAGATGTTGCGTAAGTCTCATATTTCACCTGGTGGAGTCACAG
AGTAGTTCAGGAATAATTCCAAGGCTTGTGGGGTGCTAAAATGCGCATGGCTTTCCCTAGTGGCTTCCAA
ATTCACCTCCAAATCACTGGCAGAGAAGTTTTGCTGCAACTGTACGTAAGGCTGCAGAAAGTCCTCCCCG
AAGTTATGGAGCGGAGCAGCATTCCAAGGCTGGCCGTTCCAGGACTGAGCGGTCCAGGCCTGGCTGCTCC
AAGTTGGGTTGGTCCAGGTCTGGTTGTTCCAAGTTGGGTTGGTCCAGGTCTGGCTGCTCCAAGTTGGGTT
GGTCCAAGTCTGGCTGCCCCACATGGAAAGGCTTCCAGATGCGTTCACCAGATAGCCCTGGGGATAGCTG
CAATGG
