>Addgene plasmid #63893 | Luc-Nanog-3'UTR | addgene partial sequence | sequence record 148298 | Luc-F 5'-CAGTCAAGTAACAACCGCGA-3'
AACTCGACGCAAGAAAAATCAGAGAGATCCTCATAAAGGCCAAGAAGGGCGGAAAGATCGCCGTGTAATT
CTAGATCACAAGTTTGTACAAAAAAGCAGGCTCCGCGGCCGCCCCCTTCACCAACCAAAGGATAAGTGCA
AGCGGTGGCAGAAAAACCAGTGGTTGAAGACTAGCAATGGTCTGATTCAGAAGGGCTCAGCACCAGTGGA
GTATCCCAGCATCCATTGCAGCTATCCCCAGGGCTATCTGGTGAACGCATCTGGAAGCCTTTCCATGTGG
GGCAGCCAGACTTGGACCAACCCAACTTGGAGCAGCCAGACCTGGACCAACCCAACTTGGAACAACCAGA
CCTGGACCAACCCAACTTGGAGCAGCCAGGCCTGGACCGCTCAGTCCTGGAACGGCCAGCCTTGGAATGC
TGCTCCGCTCCATAACTTCGGGGAGGACTTTCTGCAGCCTTACGTACAGTTGCAGCAAAACTTCTCTGCC
AGTGATTTGGAGGTGAATTTGGAAGCCACTAGGGAAAGCCATGCGCATTTTAGCACCCCACAAGCCTTGG
AATTATTCCTGAACTACTCTGTGACTCCACCAGGTGAAATATGAGACTTACGCAACATCTGGGCTTAAAG
TCAGGGCAAAGCCAGGTTCCTTCCTTCTTCCAAATATTTTCATATTTTTTTTAAAGATTTATTTATTCAT
TATATGTAAGTACACTGTAGCTGTCTTCAGACACTCCAGAAGAGGGCGTCAGATCTTGTTACGTATGGTT
GTGAGCCACCATGTGGTTGCTGGGATTTGAACTCCTGACCTTCGGA
